Addgene plasmid #74478: pBS-FAK
Purpose: This construct was engineered for the purpose of cloning and sequencing Focal Adhesion Kinase.
Depositing lab: J Thomas Parsons. Depositing organization: University of Virginia. Publication: pp125FAK a structurally distinctive protein-tyrosine kinase associated with focal adhesions. Schaller MD, Borgman CA, Cobb BS, Vines RR, Reynolds AB, Parsons JT. Proc Natl Acad Sci U S A. 1992 Jun 1;89(11):5192-6. PubMed 1594631.
Backbone
  Vector backbone: pBS-KS-
  Vector type: Bacterial Expression
Growth in bacteria
  Bacterial resistance: Ampicillin, 100 μg/mL
  Growth temperature: 37°C
  Growth strain: DH5alpha
  Copy number: High Copy
Gene/Insert
  Gene/Insert name: FAK
  Species: G. gallus (chicken)
  Entrez Gene: PTK2 (a.k.a. FAK, FAK1, FRNK, p125FAK)
  Promoter: T7
  Cloning method: Restriction Enzyme; 5′ cloning site EcoRI (not destroyed); 3′ cloning site EcoRI (not destroyed)
  Sequencing primers: 5′ T7; 3′ T3
Terms and licenses: Academic/Nonprofit Terms; Industry Terms: Not Available to Industry
How to cite: pBS-FAK was a gift from J Thomas Parsons (Addgene plasmid # 74478 ; http://n2t.net/addgene:74478 ; RRID:Addgene_74478)
