[The description below was written by a language model from this plasmid's Addgene catalogue record and pLannotate feature annotations shown in this document.]
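Description:
pBS-FAK is a pBluescript-type phagemid (backbone pBS-KS-) carrying the chicken (Gallus gallus) cDNA for focal adhesion kinase (PTK2, also known as FAK or p125FAK), built for cloning and sequencing this gene. The assembled sequence is 6,208 nt. The plasmid is maintained in E. coli at high copy through a ColE1/pUC-type origin and is selected with ampicillin via the β-lactamase gene and its native promoter. An f1 bacteriophage origin is also present, which in phagemids of this kind allows single-stranded DNA to be rescued with helper phage, a feature historically useful for sequencing.

The FAK insert was placed into the EcoRI site of the multiple cloning site, with EcoRI retained at both ends so the fragment can be excised again. The annotated PTK2 coding sequence spans about 3.2 kb and matches the chicken FAK1 protein, a non-receptor protein-tyrosine kinase involved in focal adhesion turnover, cell migration, spreading and cytoskeletal reorganisation. The insertion splits the polylinker into two fragments and interrupts the lacZα reading frame. The coding sequence lies in the sense orientation downstream of the T7 promoter, with the T3 promoter facing inward from the opposite side, so the flanking phage promoters serve as sequencing primer sites and could drive in vitro transcription of sense (T7) or antisense (T3) RNA. The lac promoter, operator and CAP site are oriented opposite to the insert. No tags or fusion partners are annotated. Although catalogued as a bacterial expression vector, it functions mainly as a cloning and sequencing template and a source of the FAK cDNA for subcloning.
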