Features (pLannotate 1.2.2; 14 found; start..end, strand, type, name):
      7..435     +  rep_origin     f1 ori (sequence partly withheld): f1 bacteriophage origin of replication; arrow indicates direction of (+) strand synthesis
    466..623     -  CDS            lacZα (fragment): LacZα fragment of β-galactosidase; lacZ fragment
    626..644     +  promoter       T7 promoter: promoter for bacteriophage T7 RNA polymerase
    653..712     +  misc_feature   MCS (fragment): pBluescript multiple cloning site
    764..3922    +  CDS            PTK2 (sequence partly withheld): FAK1_CHICK - Also known as FAK, FAK1. Experimental evidence at protein level: Swiss-Prot protein existence level 1. Non-receptor protein-tyrosine kinase that plays an essential role in regulating cell migration, adhesion, spreading, reorganization of the actin cytoskeleton, formation and disassembly of focal adhesions and cell protrusions, cell cycle progression, cell proliferation and apoptosis. Required for early embryonic development, embryonic angiogenesis, normal cardiomyocyte migration and proliferation, and normal heart development. Regulates axon growth and neuronal cell migration, axo
   3958..4011    +  misc_feature   MCS (fragment): pBluescript multiple cloning site
   4023..4041    -  promoter       T3 promoter: promoter for bacteriophage T3 RNA polymerase
   4086..4102    -  protein_bind   lac operator: The lac repressor binds to the lac operator to inhibit transcription in E. coli. This inhibition can be relieved by adding lactose or isopropyl-β-D-thiogalactopyranoside (IPTG). lac repressor encoded by lacI
   4110..4140    -  promoter       lac promoter: promoter for the E. coli lac operon
   4155..4176    -  protein_bind   CAP binding site: CAP binding activates transcription in the presence of cAMP. E. coli catabolite activator protein
   4189..4281    -  CDS            lacI (fragment): lac repressor; lacI; The lac repressor binds to the lac operator to inhibit transcription in E. coli. This inhibition can be relieved by adding lactose or isopropyl-β-D-thiogalactopyranoside (IPTG).
   4464..5052    -  rep_origin     ori: high-copy-number ColE1/pMB1/pBR322/pUC origin of replication
   5223..6083    -  CDS            AmpR: β-lactamase; bla; confers resistance to ampicillin, carbenicillin, and related antibiotics
   6084..6188    -  promoter       AmpR promoter: bla
>Addgene plasmid #74478 | pBS-FAK | addgene full sequence | sequence record 153127 | Addgene assembled sequence
CACCTG
[124 nt withheld, positions 7-130]
C
[91 nt withheld, positions 132-222]
A
[49 nt withheld, positions 224-272]
CCTTTGACGTTGGAGTCCACGTTCTTT
[37 nt withheld, positions 300-336]
ACCCTATCTCGGTCTATTCTTTTGATTTATAAGGGATTTTGCCGATTTCGGCCTATTGGTTAAAAAATGA
GCTGATTTAACAAAAATTTAACGCGAATTTTAACAAAATATTAACGCTTACAATTTCCATTCGCCATTCA
GGCTGCGCAACTGTTGGGAAGGGCGATCGGTGCGGGCCTCTTCGCTATTACGCCAGCTGGCGAAAGGGGG
ATGTGCTGCAAGGCGATTAAGTTGGGTAACGCCAGGGTTTTCCCAGTCACGACGTTGTAAAACGACGGCC
AGTGAATTGTAATACGACTCACTATAGGGCGAATTGGAGCTCCACCGCGGTGGCGGCCGCTCTAGAACTA
GTGGATCCCCCGGGCTGCAGGAATTCCGGATGTGCTGGGCTAAAGAATATGACAGATACCTAGCATCTAG
CAAAACCATGGCAGCAGCTTACCTTGATCCAAACTTGAATCATACACCAAGTTCAAGTGCAAAGACGCAC
CTCGGTACTGGGATGGAGCGTTCCCCGGGGGCCATGGAGCGAGTCCTAAAGGTTTTTCACTACTTTGAAA
ACAGCAGCGAGCCAACGACGTGGGCCAGCATTATCCGGCATGGAGATGCTACTGATGTTCGAGGCATAAT
ACAGAAGATTGTGGACTGTCACAAAGTGAAAAATGTGGCCTGCTATGGGTTGCGACTCAGTCATCTGCAG
TCTGAGGAGGTTCACTGGCTGCACCTGGACATGGGGGTATCCAATGTGAGAGAGAAATTTGAACTAGCAC
ATCCTCCAGAAGAATGGAAATATGAACTGAGAATTCGGTACCTGCCC
[369 nt withheld, positions 1154-1522]
GACAAGGAATGCTTCAAGTGTGCCCTTGGTTCAAGCTGGATTATTTCAGTGGAGCTGGCAATTGGCCCAG
AGGAAGGAATCAGCTACCTTACAGACAAGGGTGCAAATCCAACTCACCTGGCAGATTTTAATCAAGTACA
AACTATTCAGTATTCAAACAGTGAAGACAAGGACAGAAAAGGGATGTTGCAACTGAAGATAGCTGGTGCA
CCTGAGCCTCTGACAGTGACAGCACCATCCTTAACCATTGCAGAGAATATGGCTGACTTGATAGACGGAT
ACTGCCGACTGGTGAATGGAGCCACGCAATCTTTTATTATCAGGCCACAGAAAGAAGGTGAAAGAGCTTT
ACCATCAATACCAAAGCTGGCCAACAATGAGAAGCAAGGAGTAAGGTCGCACACAGTCTCTGTATCAGAA
ACAGATGACTATGCAGAGATAATAGATGAAGAAGATACTTATACAATGCCATCAACCAGAGATTATGAAA
TTCAAAGGGAGAGAATTGAACTGGGGCGCTGCATTGGTGAAGGACAGTTTGGAGATGTGCACCAAGGAAT
TTACATGAGTCCGGAAAATCCAGCTATGGCTGTAGCAATCAAAACATGTAAAAACTGCACCTCAGACAGC
GTTAGAGAAAAGTTCCTACAAGAAGCCTTAACAATGCGTCAGTTTGATCATCCTCACATTGTGAAGCTCA
TTGGAGTTATTACAGAAAACCCAGTGTGGATAATCATGGAGCTCTGTACACTTGGAGAGTTGAGATCGTT
TCTGCAAGTAAGAAAATTCAGCTTGGACCTGGCCTCCCTCATCCTCTACGCTTACCAGCTTAGCACAGCA
CTTGCTTACCTAGAGAGCAAAAGATTTGTACATAGAGATATTGCTGCTAGGAACGTGCTGGTATCTGCCA
CTGACTGTGTGAAATTGGGTGACTTTGGCTTATCCCGATACATGGAAGACAGTACTTACTATAAAGCTTC
CAAAGGAAAGTTACCTATCAAATGGATGGCTCCAGAGTCAATCAACTTCCGACGGTTTACCTCAGCAAGC
GATGTGTGGATGTTTGGTGTGTGTATGTGGGAGATCCTGATGCATGGGGTAAAGCCCTTCCAGGGAGTGA
AAAATAATGATGTTATTGGTCGGATTGAGAACGGTGAGCGGCTCCCCATGCCTCCGAACTGCCCTCCCAC
CCTCTACAGCCTTATGACCAAGTGCTGGGCATACGACCCTAGTAGACGACCCAGGTTTACTGAACTTAAA
GCACAACTCAGTACAATACTGGAGGAGGAGAAGCTGCAGCAAGAGGAACGAATGAGAATGGAATCCAGGC
GACAAGTCACAGTATCCTGGGACTCAGGAGGATCAGATGAAGCTCCTCCCAAGCCCAGCAGGCCTGGTTA
CCCCAGCCCAAGGTCCAGTGAAGGGTTTTATCCGAGTCCTCAGCATATGGTACAGCCAAATCACTACCAG
GTATCTGGCTACTCTGGTTCTCATGGGATACCAGCCATGGCAGGCAGCATTTATCCTGGGCAAGCTTCTC
TCTTGGATCAAACAGATTCCTGGAACCATCGACCTCAGGAAGTATCAGCATGGCAGCCAAACATGGAGGA
TTCGGGCACTTTGGATGTACGAGGAATGGGGCAGGTTCTGCCCACACATCTCATGGAGGAGAGGTTAATA
AGACAACAGCAAGAGATGGAAGAAGATCAACGCTGGCTTGAGAAAGAGGAACGATTCCTGGTAATGAAAC
CTGATGTGCGGCTCTCCAGAGGCAGCATTGAACGGGAGGACGGAGGTCTCCAGGGCCCAGCTGGTAACCA
GCACATATATCAGCCTGTGGGTAAACCAGATCATGCCGCTCCACCAAAGAAGCCCCCTCGCCCTGGAGCC
CCCCACTTGGGCAGCCTCGCGAGCCTGAACAGCCCCGTGGACAGCTACAACGAAGGCGTGAAGATCAAGC
CACAGGAAATCAGCCCTCCTCCTACGGCCAACCTGGACCGCTCCAATGACAAAGTCTATGAGAATGTAAC
CGGGCTGGTGAAAGCTGTCATAGAGATGTCCAGTAAAATACAGCCAGCTCCGCCAGAGGAGTACGTGCCC
ATGGTAAAGGAGGTTGGCTTGGCGCTGAGAACCTTGCTAGCAACAGTGGATGAGTCGCTGCCAGTGCTTC
CTGCAAGCACCCACAGAGAGATTGAGATGGCCCAGAAACTGCTGAACTCTGACCTGGCTGAGCTCATTAA
CAAGATGAAGCTGGCCCAGCAGTACGTCATGACCAGCCTGCAGCAGGAGTACAAGAAGCAAATGCTGACG
GCTGCTCACGCTCTGGCTGTGGATGCCAAGAACTTGCTGGATGTCATCGATCAAGCCAGACTGAAAATGA
TCAGCCAGTCCAGGCCCCACTAAGCACCGAGGGAAGGTTTCATCTGTCTGTTGTAGAATTCGATATCAAG
CTTATCGATACCGTCGACCTCGAGGGGGGGCCCGGTACCAGCTTTTGTTCCCTTTAGTGAGGGTTAATTT
CGAGCTTGGCGTAATCATGGTCATAGCTGTTTCCTGTGTGAAATTGTTATCCGCTCACAATTCCACACAA
CATACGAGCCGGAAGCATAAAGTGTAAAGCCTGGGGTGCCTAATGAGTGAGCTAACTCACATTAATTGCG
TTGCGCTCACTGCCCGCTTTCCAGTCGGGAAACCTGTCGTGCCAGCTGCATTAATGAATCGGCCAACGCG
CGGGGAGAGGCGGTTTGCGTATTGGGCGCTCTTCCGCTTCCTCGCTCACTGACTCGCTGCGCTCGGTCGT
TCGGCTGCGGCGAGCGGTATCAGCTCACTCAAAGGCGGTAATACGGTTATCCACAGAATCAGGGGATAAC
GCAGGAAAGAACATGTGAGCAAAAGGCCAGCAAAAGGCCAGGAACCGTAAAAAGGCCGCGTTGCTGGCGT
TTTTCCATAGGCTCCGCCCCCCTGACGAGCATCACAAAAATCGACGCTCAAGTCAGAGGTGGCGAAACCC
GACAGGACTATAAAGATACCAGGCGTTTCCCCCTGGAAGCTCCCTCGTGCGCTCTCCTGTTCCGACCCTG
CCGCTTACCGGATACCTGTCCGCCTTTCTCCCTTCGGGAAGCGTGGCGCTTTCTCATAGCTCACGCTGTA
GGTATCTCAGTTCGGTGTAGGTCGTTCGCTCCAAGCTGGGCTGTGTGCACGAACCCCCCGTTCAGCCCGA
CCGCTGCGCCTTATCCGGTAACTATCGTCTTGAGTCCAACCCGGTAAGACACGACTTATCGCCACTGGCA
GCAGCCACTGGTAACAGGATTAGCAGAGCGAGGTATGTAGGCGGTGCTACAGAGTTCTTGAAGTGGTGGC
CTAACTACGGCTACACTAGAAGGACAGTATTTGGTATCTGCGCTCTGCTGAAGCCAGTTACCTTCGGAAA
AAGAGTTGGTAGCTCTTGATCCGGCAAACAAACCACCGCTGGTAGCGGTGGTTTTTTTGTTTGCAAGCAG
CAGATTACGCGCAGAAAAAAAGGATCTCAAGAAGATCCTTTGATCTTTTCTACGGGGTCTGACGCTCAGT
GGAACGAAAACTCACGTTAAGGGATTTTGGTCATGAGATTATCAAAAAGGATCTTCACCTAGATCCTTTT
AAATTAAAAATGAAGTTTTAAATCAATCTAAAGTATATATGAGTAAACTTGGTCTGACAGTTACCAATGC
TTAATCAGTGAGGCACCTATCTCAGCGATCTGTCTATTTCGTTCATCCATAGTTGCCTGACTCCCCGTCG
TGTAGATAACTACGATACGGGAGGGCTTACCATCTGGCCCCAGTGCTGCAATGATACCGCGAGACCCACG
CTCACCGGCTCCAGATTTATCAGCAATAAACCAGCCAGCCGGAAGGGCCGAGCGCAGAAGTGGTCCTGCA
ACTTTATCCGCCTCCATCCAGTCTATTAATTGTTGCCGGGAAGCTAGAGTAAGTAGTTCGCCAGTTAATA
GTTTGCGCAACGTTGTTGCCATTGCTACAGGCATCGTGGTGTCACGCTCGTCGTTTGGTATGGCTTCATT
CAGCTCCGGTTCCCAACGATCAAGGCGAGTTACATGATCCCCCATGTTGTGCAAAAAAGCGGTTAGCTCC
TTCGGTCCTCCGATCGTTGTCAGAAGTAAGTTGGCCGCAGTGTTATCACTCATGGTTATGGCAGCACTGC
ATAATTCTCTTACTGTCATGCCATCCGTAAGATGCTTTTCTGTGACTGGTGAGTACTCAACCAAGTCATT
CTGAGAATAGTGTATGCGGCGACCGAGTTGCTCTTGCCCGGCGTCAATACGGGATAATACCGCGCCACAT
AGCAGAACTTTAAAAGTGCTCATCATTGGAAAACGTTCTTCGGGGCGAAAACTCTCAAGGATCTTACCGC
TGTTGAGATCCAGTTCGATGTAACCCACTCGTGCACCCAACTGATCTTCAGCATCTTTTACTTTCACCAG
CGTTTCTGGGTGAGCAAAAACAGGAAGGCAAAATGCCGCAAAAAAGGGAATAAGGGCGACACGGAAATGT
TGAATACTCATACTCTTCCTTTTTCAATATTATTGAAGCATTTATCAGGGTTATTGTCTCATGAGCGGAT
ACATATTTGAATGTATTTAGAAAAATAAACAAATAGGGGTTCCGCGCACATTTCCCCGAAAAGTGC
