>Addgene plasmid #74478 | pBS-FAK | addgene partial sequence | sequence record 153125 | M13-F20 5'-TGTAAAACGACGGCCAGT-3'
ATTGGAGCTCCACCGCGGTGGCGGCCGCTCTAGAACTAGTGGATCCCCCGGGCTGCAGGAATTCCGGATG
TGCTGGGCTAAAGAATATGACAGATACCTAGCATCTAGCAAAACCATGGCAGCAGCTTACCTTGATCCAA
ACTTGAATCATACACCAAGTTCAAGTGCAAAGACGCACCTCGGTACTGGGATGGAGCGTTCCCCGGGGGC
CATGGAGCGAGTCCTAAAGGTTTTTCACTACTTTGAAAACAGCAGCGAGCCAACGACGTGGGCCAGCATT
ATCCGGCATGGAGATGCTACTGATGTTCGAGGCATAATACAGAAGATTGTGGACTGTCACAAAGTGAAAA
ATGTGGCCTGCTATGGGTTGCGACTCAGTCATCTGCAGTCTGAGGAGGTTCACTGGCTGCACCTGGACAT
GGGGGTATCCAATGTGAGAGAGAAATTTGAACTAGCACATCCTCCAGAAGAATGGAAATATGAACTGAGA
ATTCGGTACCTGCCC
[317 nt withheld, positions 506-822]
