>Addgene plasmid #74478 | pBS-FAK | addgene partial sequence | sequence record 153126 | M13-Rev 5'-CAGGAAACAGCTATGACC-3'
CTCACTAAAGGGAACAAAAGCTGGTACCGGGCCCCCCCTCGAGGTCGACGGTATCGATAAGCTTGATATC
GAATTCTACAACAGACAGATGAAACCTTCCCTCGGTGCTTAGTGGGGCCTGGACTGGCTGATCATTTTCA
GTCTGGCTTGATCGATGACATCCAGCAAGTTCTTGGCATCCACAGCCAGAGCGTGAGCAGCCGTCAGCAT
TTGCTTCTTGTACTCCTGCTGCAGGCTGGTCATGACGTACTGCTGGGCCAGCTTCATCTTGTTAATGAGC
TCAGCCAGGTCAGAGTTCAGCAGTTTCTGGGCCATCTCAATCTCTCTGTGGGTGCTTGCAGGAAGCACTG
GCAGCGACTCATCCACTGTTGCTAGCAAGGTTCTCAGCGCCAAGCCAACCTCCTTTACCATGGGCACGTA
CTCCTCTGGCGGAGCTGGCTGTATTTTACTGGACATCTCTATGACAGCTTTCACCAGCCCGGTTACATTC
TCATAGACTTTGTCATTGGAGCGGTCCAGGTTGGCCGTAGGAGGAGGGCTGATTTCCTGTGGCTTGATCT
TCACGCCTTCGTTGTAGCTGTCCACGGGGCTGTTCAGGCTCGCGAGGCTGCCCAAGTGGGGGGCTCCAGG
GCGAGGGGGCTTCTTTGGTGGAGCGGCATGATCTGGTTTACCCACAGGCTGATATATGTGCTGGTTACCA
GCTGGGCCCTGGAGACCTCCGTCCTCCCGTTCAATGCTGCCTCTGGAGAGCCGCACATCAGGTTTCATTA
CCAGGAATCGTTCCTCTTTCTCAAGCCAGCGTTGATCTTCTTCCATCTCTTGCTGTTGTCTTATTAACCT
CTCCTCCATG
